Addgene plasmid #162995: pAT15415-BEAR-GFP-target-mCherry
Purpose: plasmid expressing an sgRNA targeting the BEAR-GFP plasmid along with an mCherry marker
Depositing lab: Ervin Welker. Publication: BEAR reveals that increased fidelity variants can successfully reduce the mismatch tolerance of adenine but not cytosine base editors. Talas A, Simon DA, Kulcsar PI, Varga E, Krausz SL, Welker E. Nat Commun. 2021 Nov 3;12(1):6353. doi: 10.1038/s41467-021-26461-y. PubMed 34732717.
Backbone
  Vector backbone: pUC19
  Vector type: Mammalian Expression, CRISPR
  Selectable markers: mCherry
Growth in bacteria
  Bacterial resistance: Ampicillin, 100 μg/mL
  Growth temperature: 37°C
  Growth strain: NEB Stable
  Copy number: High Copy
Gene/Insert
  Gene/Insert name: sgRNA targeting the BEAR-GFP plasmid
  gRNA/shRNA sequence: GCAGACAAGTGCATAGACTG
  Species: Synthetic; S. pyogenes
  Promoter: U6
  Cloning method: Restriction Enzyme; 5′ cloning site BpiI (destroyed during cloning); 3′ cloning site BpiI (destroyed during cloning)
  Sequencing primers: 5′ ggctgttagagagataattgg
Terms and licenses: Academic/Nonprofit Terms; Industry Terms: Not Available to Industry
How to cite: pAT15415-BEAR-GFP-target-mCherry was a gift from Ervin Welker (Addgene plasmid # 162995 ; http://n2t.net/addgene:162995 ; RRID:Addgene_162995)
