[The description below was written by a language model from this plasmid's Addgene catalogue record and pLannotate feature annotations shown in this document.]
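Description:
pAT15415-BEAR-GFP-target-mCherry is a compact (about 3.4 kb) pUC19-based mammalian expression plasmid for CRISPR work. It delivers a single guide RNA together with a red fluorescent transfection marker. It is maintained in E. coli at high copy through the ColE1/pUC origin of replication and is selected with ampicillin via the β-lactamase (AmpR) gene under its own bla promoter. The plasmid carries no mammalian drug-resistance gene, so mCherry fluorescence is the only means of identifying or sorting cells that have taken it up.

The payload consists of two tandem expression units in the same orientation. In the first, the human U6 RNA polymerase III promoter drives a 20-nt synthetic spacer fused to the Streptococcus pyogenes Cas9 guide RNA scaffold. The spacer was inserted between BpiI sites that were destroyed during cloning, and it is directed against the target site in the separate BEAR-GFP reporter plasmid. In the second unit, the EF-1α core promoter drives mCherry, a rapidly maturing monomeric red fluorescent protein, and the transcript is terminated by the bovine growth hormone polyadenylation signal.

No Cas9 or base editor is encoded here, so the nuclease or deaminase fusion must come from another construct. The associated publication concerns the BEAR assay and the mismatch tolerance of adenine and cytosine base editors, including increased-fidelity variants. This suggests the plasmid is co-transfected with the BEAR-GFP reporter and an editor, with mCherry marking the transfected cells. The record does not describe how the reporter's GFP readout works.
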