Features (pLannotate 1.2.2; 8 found; start..end, strand, type, name):
     53..293     +  promoter       U6 promoter: RNA polymerase III promoter for human U6 snRNA
    322..397     +  misc_RNA       gRNA scaffold: guide RNA scaffold for the Streptococcus pyogenes CRISPR/Cas9 system
    432..643     +  promoter       EF-1α core promoter: core promoter for human elongation factor EF-1α
    669..1376    +  CDS            mCherry: mCherry is a basic (constitutively fluorescent) red fluorescent protein published in 2004, derived from Discosoma sp.. It is reported to be a very rapidly-maturing monomer with low acid sensitivity.
   1415..1526    +  polyA_signal   bGH poly(A) signal: bovine growth hormone polyadenylation signal
   1687..2275    -  rep_origin     ori: high-copy-number ColE1/pMB1/pBR322/pUC origin of replication
   2446..3306    -  CDS            AmpR: β-lactamase; bla; confers resistance to ampicillin, carbenicillin, and related antibiotics
   3307..3411    -  promoter       AmpR promoter: bla
>Addgene plasmid #162995 | pAT15415-BEAR-GFP-target-mCherry | addgene full sequence | sequence record 322133 | Addgene NGS Result
CATTTCCCCGAAAAGTGCCACCTGACGTCCAGCAGAGATCCACTTTGGCGCCGAGGGCCTATTTCCCATG
ATTCCTTCATATTTGCATATACGATACAAGGCTGTTAGAGAGATAATTGGAATTAATTTGACTGTAAACA
CAAAGATATTAGTACAAAATACGTGACGTAGAAAGTAATAATTTCTTGGGTAGTTTGCAGTTTTAAAATT
ATGTTTTAAAATGGACTATCATATGCTTACCGTAACTTGAAAGTATTTCGATTTCTTGGCTTTATATATC
TTGTGGAAAGGACGAAACACCGCAGACAAGTGCATAGACTGGTTTTAGAGCTAGAAATAGCAAGTTAAAA
TAAGGCTAGTCCGTTATCAACTTGAAAAAGTGGCACCGAGTCGGTGCTTTTTTGGCTCGAGTGGCTCCGG
TGCCCGTCAGTGGGCAGAGCGCACATCGCCCACAGTCCCCGAGAAGTTGGGGGGAGGGGTCGGCAATTGA
ACCGGTGCCTAGAGAAGGTGGCGCGGGGTAAACTGGGAAAGTGATGTCGTGTACTGGCTCCGCCTTTTTC
CCGAGGGTGGGGGAGAACCGTATATAAGTGCAGTAGTCGCCGTGAACGTTCTTTTTCGCAACGGGTTTGC
CGCCAGAACACAGGTGTCGTGACGCGGGATCCGCCACCATGGTGAGCAAGGGCGAGGAGGATAACATGGC
CATCATCAAGGAGTTCATGCGCTTCAAGGTGCACATGGAGGGCTCCGTGAACGGCCACGAGTTCGAGATC
GAGGGCGAGGGCGAGGGCCGCCCCTACGAGGGCACCCAGACCGCCAAGCTGAAGGTGACCAAGGGTGGCC
CCCTGCCCTTCGCCTGGGACATCCTGTCCCCTCAGTTCATGTACGGCTCCAAGGCCTACGTGAAGCACCC
CGCCGACATCCCCGACTACTTGAAGCTGTCCTTCCCCGAGGGCTTCAAGTGGGAGCGCGTGATGAACTTC
GAGGACGGCGGCGTGGTGACCGTGACCCAGGACTCCTCCCTGCAGGACGGCGAGTTCATCTACAAGGTGA
AGCTGCGCGGCACCAACTTCCCCTCCGACGGCCCCGTAATGCAGAAAAAGACCATGGGCTGGGAGGCCTC
CTCCGAGCGGATGTACCCCGAGGACGGCGCCCTGAAGGGCGAGATCAAGCAGAGGCTGAAGCTGAAGGAC
GGCGGCCACTACGACGCTGAGGTCAAGACCACCTACAAGGCCAAGAAGCCCGTGCAGCTGCCCGGCGCCT
ACAACGTCAACATCAAGTTGGACATCACCTCCCACAACGAGGACTACACCATCGTGGAACAGTACGAACG
CGCCGAGGGCCGCCACTCCACCGGCGGCATGGACGAGCTGTACAAGTAGATCTACATGTCCTAGAGCTCG
CTGATCAGCCTCGACTGTGCCTTCTAGTTGCCAGCCATCTGTTGTTTGCCCCTCCCCCGTGCCTTCCTTG
ACCCTGGAAGGTGCCACTCCCACTGTCCTTTCCTAATAAAATGAGGAAATTGCATCGCATTGTCTGAGTA
GGTGTCATTCTATTCTGGGGGGTGGGGTGGGGCAGGACAGCAAGGGGGAGGATTGGGAAGAGAATAGCAG
GCATGCTGGGGAGCGGCCGCTGAGCAAAAGGCCAGCAAAAGGCCAGGAACCGTAAAAAGGCCGCGTTGCT
GGCGTTTTTCCATAGGCTCCGCCCCCCTGACGAGCATCACAAAAATCGACGCTCAAGTCAGAGGTGGCGA
AACCCGACAGGACTATAAAGATACCAGGCGTTTCCCCCTGGAAGCTCCCTCGTGCGCTCTCCTGTTCCGA
CCCTGCCGCTTACCGGATACCTGTCCGCCTTTCTCCCTTCGGGAAGCGTGGCGCTTTCTCATAGCTCACG
CTGTAGGTATCTCAGTTCGGTGTAGGTCGTTCGCTCCAAGCTGGGCTGTGTGCACGAACCCCCCGTTCAG
CCCGACCGCTGCGCCTTATCCGGTAACTATCGTCTTGAGTCCAACCCGGTAAGACACGACTTATCGCCAC
TGGCAGCAGCCACTGGTAACAGGATTAGCAGAGCGAGGTATGTAGGCGGTGCTACAGAGTTCTTGAAGTG
GTGGCCTAACTACGGCTACACTAGAAGAACAGTATTTGGTATCTGCGCTCTGCTGAAGCCAGTTACCTTC
GGAAAAAGAGTTGGTAGCTCTTGATCCGGCAAACAAACCACCGCTGGTAGCGGTGGTTTTTTTGTTTGCA
AGCAGCAGATTACGCGCAGAAAAAAAGGATCTCAAGAAGATCCTTTGATCTTTTCTACGGGGTCTGACGC
TCAGTGGAACGAAAACTCACGTTAAGGGATTTTGGTCATGAGATTATCAAAAAGGATCTTCACCTAGATC
CTTTTAAATTAAAAATGAAGTTTTAAATCAATCTAAAGTATATATGAGTAAACTTGGTCTGACAGTTACC
AATGCTTAATCAGTGAGGCACCTATCTCAGCGATCTGTCTATTTCGTTCATCCATAGTTGCCTGACTCCC
CGTCGTGTAGATAACTACGATACGGGAGGGCTTACCATCTGGCCCCAGTGCTGCAATGATACCGCGAGAC
CCACGCTCACCGGCTCCAGATTTATCAGCAATAAACCAGCCAGCCGGAAGGGCCGAGCGCAGAAGTGGTC
CTGCAACTTTATCCGCCTCCATCCAGTCTATTAATTGTTGCCGGGAAGCTAGAGTAAGTAGTTCGCCAGT
TAATAGTTTGCGCAACGTTGTTGCCATTGCTACAGGCATCGTGGTGTCACGCTCGTCGTTTGGTATGGCT
TCATTCAGCTCCGGTTCCCAACGATCAAGGCGAGTTACATGATCCCCCATGTTGTGCAAAAAAGCGGTTA
GCTCCTTCGGTCCTCCGATCGTTGTCAGAAGTAAGTTGGCCGCAGTGTTATCACTCATGGTTATGGCAGC
ACTGCATAATTCTCTTACTGTCATGCCATCCGTAAGATGCTTTTCTGTGACTGGTGAGTACTCAACCAAG
TCATTCTGAGAATAGTGTATGCGGCGACCGAGTTGCTCTTGCCCGGCGTCAATACGGGATAATACCGCGC
CACATAGCAGAACTTTAAAAGTGCTCATCATTGGAAAACGTTCTTCGGGGCGAAAACTCTCAAGGATCTT
ACCGCTGTTGAGATCCAGTTCGATGTAACCCACTCGTGCACCCAACTGATCTTCAGCATCTTTTACTTTC
ACCAGCGTTTCTGGGTGAGCAAAAACAGGAAGGCAAAATGCCGCAAAAAAGGGAATAAGGGCGACACGGA
AATGTTGAATACTCATACTCTTCCTTTTTCAATATTATTGAAGCATTTATCAGGGTTATTGTCTCATGAG
CGGATACATATTTGAATGTATTTAGAAAAATAAACAAATAGGGGTTCCGCGCA
